Addgene plasmid #24590: pLD-hygro-EnVM
Depositing lab: Jason Moffat. Depositing organization: University of Toronto. Publication: A lentiviral-based functional proteomics approach identifies chromatin remodelling complexes important for the induction of pluripotency. Mak AB, Ni Z, Hewel JA, Chen GI, Zhong G, Karamboulas K, Blakely K, Smiley S, Marcon E, Roudeva D, Li J, Olsen JB, Punna T, Isserlin R, Chetyrkin S, Gingras AC, Emili A, Greenblatt J, Moffat J. Mol Cell Proteomics. 2010 May;9(5):811-23. 10.1074/mcp.M000002-MCP201 PubMed 20305087.
Backbone
  Vector backbone: pLKO.1
  Vector type: Mammalian Expression, Lentiviral
  Selectable markers: Hygromycin
Growth in bacteria
  Bacterial resistance: Chloramphenicol and Ampicillin, 25 & 100 μg/mL
  Growth temperature: 30°C
  Growth strain: ccdB Survival
  Growth instructions: DB3.1 or ccdB resistance strain. We do not allow E. coli harbouring this plasmid to grow to saturation (no longer than 14 hours). We prefer to grow it at 30C and 180RPM of shaking when applicable.
  Copy number: Low Copy
Gene/Insert
  Gene/Insert name: Gateway(TM) cassette
  Insert size (bp): 1705
  Tag / fusion protein: VM (N terminal on insert)
  Cloning method: Restriction Enzyme
  Sequencing primers: 5′ EF1-a
Terms and licenses: Academic/Nonprofit Terms; Industry Terms: Not Available to Industry
Depositor comments: pLD-hygro-EnVM was constructed by subcloning the hygromycin resistance gene from the pLJM6 vector (J Moffat, unpublished) into the pLD-puro-EnFH vector using SpeI/NsiI and subsequently subcloning a gene synthesized V5-Myc (VM) tag (Bio Basic Inc.) from the pUC57 host vector. pLD-puro-EnFH (pLD-puromycin resistance- EF1alpha, N-terminus triple Flag-6-His) was generated from pLKO.1 (see paper for details).
How to cite: pLD-hygro-EnVM was a gift from Jason Moffat (Addgene plasmid # 24590 ; http://n2t.net/addgene:24590 ; RRID:Addgene_24590)
