[The description below was written by a language model from this plasmid's Addgene catalogue record.]
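Description:
pLD-hygro-EnVM is a lentiviral Gateway destination vector for mammalian expression, derived from the pLKO.1 backbone. Rather than a gene of interest, it carries an approximately 1.7 kb Gateway cassette, so it serves as an empty recipient into which open reading frames are transferred from entry clones by recombination. The name encodes the design: hygromycin selection, an EF1alpha promoter (consistent with the EF1-a sequencing primer listed), and an N-terminal VM tag, which is a synthesized V5-Myc dual epitope tag placed upstream of the cassette so that the recombined ORF is expressed as an N-terminally V5-Myc-tagged fusion. According to the depositor notes, it was built from a sibling vector, pLD-puro-EnFH (puromycin resistance, EF1alpha, N-terminal triple Flag-6-His), by swapping in a hygromycin resistance gene and then replacing the tag with VM.

In bacteria the plasmid is selected with both ampicillin and chloramphenicol. Chloramphenicol resistance is a typical component of Gateway cassettes, along with the toxic ccdB counter-selection gene, which explains why the unrecombined vector must be propagated in a ccdB-tolerant strain; it is recorded as low copy. In mammalian cells, transduced populations are selected with hygromycin. No feature table is provided, so the exact arrangement of lentiviral elements and the promoter driving the hygromycin marker are not stated. The associated publication describes a lentiviral functional proteomics approach, suggesting the vector is used for stable expression of epitope-tagged proteins for affinity purification, detection, and study of protein complexes, with the hygromycin marker and V5-Myc tag allowing combination with the puromycin-selected, Flag-His-tagged counterparts.
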