>Addgene plasmid #24590 | pLD-hygro-EnVM | addgene partial sequence | sequence record 63175 | CAT-F 5'-GTTTGTGATGGCTTCCATGTC-3'
ACGCATGGATCCGGCTTACTAAAAGCCAGATAACAGTATGCGTATTTGCGCGCTGATTTTTGCGGTATAA
GAATATATACTGATATGTATACCCGAAGTATGTCAAAAAGAGGTATGCTATGAAGCAGCGTATTACAGTG
ACAGTTGACAGCGACAGCTATCAGTTGCTCAAGGCATATATGATGTCAATATCTCCGGTCTGGTAAGCAC
AACCATGCAGAATGAAGCCCGTCGTCTGCGTGCCGAACGCTGGAAAGCGGAAAATCAGGAAGGGATGGCT
GAGGTCGCCCGGTTTATTGAAATGAACGGCTCTTTTGCTGACGAGAACAGGGGCTGGTGAAATGCAGTTT
AAGGTTTACACCTATAAAAGAGAGAGCCGTTATCGTCTGTTTGTGGATGTACAGAGTGATATTATTGACA
CGCCCGGGCGACGGATGGTGATCCCCCTGGCCAGTGCACGTCTGCTGTCAGATAAAGTCTCCCGTGAACT
TTACCCGGTGGTGCATATCGGGGATGAAAGCTGGCGCATGATGACCACCGATATGGCCAGTGTGCCGGTC
TCCGTTATCGGGGAAGAAGTGGCTGATCTCAGCCACCGCGAAAATGACATCAAAAACGCCATTAACCTGA
TGTTCTGGGGAATATAAATGTCAGGCTCCCTTATACACAGCCAGTCTGCAGGTCGACCATAGTGACTGGA
TATGTTGTGTTTTACAGTATTATGTAGTCTGTTTTT
