>Addgene plasmid #24590 | pLD-hygro-EnVM | addgene partial sequence | sequence record 63256 | EF-1a-F
AGGCTAGCACCATGGGTAAGCCTATCCCTAACCCTCTCCTCGGTCTCGATTCTACGCGTACAGGTGAGCA
AAAGCTCATTTCTGAGGAAGATCTCACCGGTAAGCTTACAAGTTTGTACAAAAAAGCTGAACGAGAAACG
TAAAATGATATAAATATCAATATATTAAATTAGATTTTGCATAAAAAACAGACTACATAATACTGTAAAA
CACAACATATCCAGTCACTATGGCGGCCGCATTAGGCACCCCAGGCTTTACACTTTATGCTTCCGGCTCG
TATAATGTGTGGATTTTGAGTTAGGATCCGTCGAGATTTTCAGGAGCTAAGGAAGCTAAAATGGAGAAAA
AAATCACTGGATATACCACCGTTGATATATCCCAATGGCATCGTAAAGAACATTTTGAGGCATTTCAGTC
AGTTGCTCAATGTACCTATAACCAGACCGTTCAGCTGGATATTACGGCCTTTTTAAAGACCGTAAAGAAA
AATAAGCACAAGTTTTATCCGGCCTTTATTCACATTCTTGCCCGCCTGATGAATGCTCATCCGGAATTCC
GTATGGCAATGAAAGACGGTGAGCTGGTGATATGGGATAGTGTTCACCCTTGTTACACCGTTTTCCATGA
GCAAACTGAAACGTTTTCATCGCTCTGGAGTGAATACCACGACGATTTCCGGCAGTTTCTACACATATAT
TCGCAAGATGTGGCGTGTTACGGTGAAAACCTGGCCTATTTCCCTAAA
