>Addgene plasmid #24590 | pLD-hygro-EnVM | addgene partial sequence | sequence record 63281 | ccdB-Fwd 5'-GCATGATGACCACCGATATG-3'
AGTGGCTGATCTCAGCCACCGCGAAAATGACATCAAAAACGCCATTAACCTGATGTTCTGGGGAATATAA
ATGTCAGGCTCCCTTATACACAGCCAGTCTGCAGGTCGACCATAGTGACTGGATATGTTGTGTTTTACAG
TATTATGTAGTCTGTTTTTTATGCAAAATCTAATTTAATATATTGATATTTATATCATTTTACGTTTCTC
GTTCAGCTTTCTTGTACAAAGTGGTGTGATCTAGAGGATCCCGGGTGGCTTCGAATTCTCGACCTCGAGA
CAAATGGCAGTATTCATCCACAATTTTAAAAGAAAAGGGGGGATTGGGGGGTACAGTGCAGGGGAAAGAA
TAGTAGACATAATAGCAACAGACATACAAACTAAAGAATTACAAAAACAAATTACAAAAATTCAAAATTT
TCGGGTTTATTACAGGGACAGCAGAGATCCACTTTGGCCGCGGCTCGAGGGGGTTGGGGTTGCGCCTTTT
CCAAGGCAGCCCTGGGTTTGCGCAGGGACGCGGCTGCTCTGGGCGTGGTTCCGGGAAACGCAGCGGCGCC
GACCCTGGGTCTCGCACATTCTTCACGTCCGTTCGCAGCGTCACCCGGATCTTCGCCGCTACCCTTGTGG
GCCCCCCGGCGACGCTTCCTGCTCCGCCCCTAAGTCGGGAAGGTTCCTTGCGGTTCGCGGCGTGCCGGAC
GTGACAAACGGAAGCCGCACGTCTCACTAGTCTCGTGCNGATGGACAGCACCGCTGAGCAATGGAAGCGG
GTAGGCCTTTGGGGC
